Addgene plasmid #154015: LiOn-CAG∞GFP
Purpose: Vector based on the LiOn integration-coupled translational switch (Kumamoto et al bioRxiv 2019) expressing the fluorescent protein EGFP from a CAG promoter upon action of the piggyBac transposase
Depositing lab: Jean Livet. Depositing organization: INSERM U968, Institut de la Vision. Publication: Direct Readout of Neural Stem Cell Transgenesis with an Integration-Coupled Gene Expression Switch. Kumamoto T, Maurinot F, Barry-Martinet R, Vaslin C, Vandormael-Pournin S, Le M, Lerat M, Niculescu D, Cohen-Tannoudji M, Rebsam A, Loulier K, Nedelec S, Tozer S, Livet J. Neuron. 2020 Aug 19;107(4):617-630.e6. doi: 10.1016/j.neuron.2020.05.038. Epub 2020 Jun 18. PubMed 32559415.
Backbone
  Vector backbone: pUC57 mini
  Vector type: Mammalian Expression
Growth in bacteria
  Bacterial resistance: Ampicillin, 100 μg/mL
  Growth temperature: 37°C
  Growth strain: DH5alpha
  Copy number: High Copy
Gene/Insert
  Gene/Insert name: EGFP (alt name: GFP)
  Species: Synthetic
  Promoter: CAG
  Cloning method: Gibson Cloning
  Sequencing primers: 5′ pCAGGS-5
Terms and licenses: Academic/Nonprofit Terms; Industry Terms: Not Available to Industry
How to cite: LiOn-CAG∞GFP was a gift from Jean Livet (Addgene plasmid # 154015 ; http://n2t.net/addgene:154015 ; RRID:Addgene_154015)
