[The description below was written by a language model from this plasmid's Addgene catalogue record and pLannotate feature annotations shown in this document.]
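Description:
LiOn-CAG∞GFP is a mammalian expression plasmid built on the pUC57 mini backbone. It carries a high-copy ColE1/pUC-type origin of replication and a β-lactamase (AmpR) gene with its own promoter for ampicillin selection in E. coli. It belongs to the LiOn family of vectors, which use an integration-coupled translational switch: the reporter is meant to be produced only after the piggyBac transposase has acted on the construct, so fluorescence reports genomic integration rather than the mere presence of episomal plasmid.

The annotated layout fits this logic. A complete CAG promoter (CMV immediate-early enhancer, chicken β-actin promoter and chimeric β-actin/β-globin intron) lies on the forward strand. The EGFP coding sequence and its bovine growth hormone polyadenylation signal lie just downstream on the opposite strand, so the promoter and reporter are not arranged as a productive expression unit in the plasmid as supplied. According to the record, transposase action is what allows EGFP expression from CAG, presumably by bringing promoter and coding sequence into a functional arrangement on transposition. The feature table does not annotate the piggyBac terminal repeats, and the exact mechanism of the switch is not described in the record. A rabbit β-globin polyadenylation signal and a short β-globin-like fragment also sit between the reporter region and the bacterial backbone.

The transposase is not encoded here and must be supplied separately. The associated publication concerns direct readout of neural stem cell transgenesis, which points to use in marking stably integrated cells and following their progeny without background from unintegrated plasmid copies.
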