Features (pLannotate 1.2.2; 10 found; start..end, strand, type, name):
      1..380     +  enhancer       CMV enhancer: human cytomegalovirus immediate early enhancer
    382..657     +  promoter       chicken β-actin promoter: No description available
    658..1674    +  intron         chimeric intron: chimera between introns from chicken β-actin and rabbit β-globin
   1798..2003    -  polyA_signal   bGH poly(A) signal: bovine growth hormone polyadenylation signal
   2035..2748    -  CDS            EGFP: EGFP is a basic (constitutively fluorescent) green fluorescent protein published in 1996, derived from Aequorea victoria. It is reported to be a rapidly-maturing weak dimer with moderate acid sensitivity.
   3184..3239    -  polyA_signal   β-globin poly(A) signal: rabbit β-globin polyadenylation signal (Gil and Proudfoot, 1987)
   3310..3384    -  CDS            HBB (fragment): HBB_PONPY - Experimental evidence at transcript level: Swiss-Prot protein existence level 2. Involved in oxygen transport from the lung to the various peripheral tissues. From Pongo pygmaeus (Bornean orangutan).
   3451..4039    -  rep_origin     ori: high-copy-number ColE1/pMB1/pBR322/pUC origin of replication
   4210..5070    -  CDS            AmpR: β-lactamase; bla; confers resistance to ampicillin, carbenicillin, and related antibiotics
   5071..5175    -  promoter       AmpR promoter: bla
>Addgene plasmid #154015 | LiOn-CAG∞GFP | addgene full sequence | sequence record 317737 | Addgene NGS Result
GACATTGATTATTGACTAGTTATTAATAGTAATCAATTACGGGGTCATTAGTTCATAGCCCATATATGGA
GTTCCGCGTTACATAACTTACGGTAAATGGCCCGCCTGGCTGACCGCCCAACGACCCCCGCCCATTGACG
TCAATAATGACGTATGTTCCCATAGTAACGCCAATAGGGACTTTCCATTGACGTCAATGGGTGGAGTATT
TACGGTAAACTGCCCACTTGGCAGTACATCAAGTGTATCATATGCCAAGTACGCCCCCTATTGACGTCAA
TGACGGTAAATGGCCCGCCTGGCATTATGCCCAGTACATGACCTTATGGGACTTTCCTACTTGGCAGTAC
ATCTACGTATTAGTCATCGCTATTACCATGGTCGAGGTGAGCCCCACGTTCTGCTTCACTCTCCCCATCT
CCCCCCCCTCCCCACCCCCAATTTTGTATTTATTTATTTTTTAATTATTTTGTGCAGCGATGGGGGCGGG
GGGGGGGGGGGGGCGCGCCRGGGGGGGGGGGGGGGGGGGGGGGGSGGGGSGGGGSGAGGCGGAGAGGTGC
GGCGGCAGCCAATCAGAGCGGCGCGCTCCGAAAGTTTCCTTTTATGGCGAGGCGGCGGCGGCGGCGGCCC
TATAAAAAGCGAAGCGCGCGGCGGGCGGGAGTCGCTGCGCGCTGCCTTCGCCCCGTGCCCCGCTCCGCCG
CCGCCTCGCGCCGCCCGCCCCGGCTCTGACTGACCGCGTTACTCCCACAGGTGAGCGGGCGGGACGGCCC
TTCTCCTCCGGGCTGTAATTAGCGCTTGGTTTAATGACGGCTTGTTTCTTTTCTGTGGCTGCGTGAAAGC
CTTGAGGGGCTCCGGGAGGGCCCTTTGTGCGGGGGGAGCGGCTCGGGGGGTGCGTGCGTGTGTGTGTGCG
TGGGGAGCGCCGCGTGCGGCTCCGCGCTGCCCGGCGGCTGTGAGCGCTGCGGGCGCGGCGCGGGGCTTTG
TGCGCTCCGCAGTGTGCGCGAGGGGAGCGCGGCCGGGGGCGGTGCCCCGCGGTGCGGGGGGGGCTGCGAG
GGGAACAAAGGCTGCGTGCGGGGTGTGTGCGTGGGGGGGTGAGCAGGGGGTGTGGGCGCGTCGGTCGGGC
TGCAACCCCCCCTGCACCCCCCTCCCCGAGTTGCTGAGCACGGCCCGGCTTCGGGTGCGGGGCTCCGTAC
GGGGCGTGGCGCGGGGCTCGCCGTGCCGGGCGGGGGGTGGCGGCAGGTGGGGGTGCCGGGCGGGGCGGGG
CCGCCTCGGGCCGGGGRGGGCTCGGGGGAGGGGCGCGGCGGCCCCCGGAGCGCCGGCGGCTGTCGAGGCG
CGGCGAGCCGCAGCCATTGCCTTTTATGGTAATCGTGCGAGAGGGCGCAGGGACTTCCTTTGTCCCAAAT
CTGTGCGGAGCCGAAATCTGGGAGGCGCCGCCGCACCCCCTCTAGCGGGCGCGGGGCGAAGCGGTGCGGC
GCCGGCAGGAAGGAAATGGGCGGGGAGGGCCTTCGTGCGTCGCCGCGCCGCCGTCCCCTTCTCCCTCTCC
AGCCTCGGGGCTGTCCGCGGGGGGACGGCTGCCTTCGGGGGGGACGGGGCAGGGCGGGGTTCGGCTTCTG
GCGTGTGACCGGCGGCTCTAGAGCCTCTGCTAACCATGTTCATGCCTTCTTCTTTTTCCTACAGCTCCTG
GGCAACGTGCTGGTTATTGTGCTGTCTCATCATTTTGGCAAAGGCCACCATGGTTAACCCTAGAAAGATA
GTCTGCGTAAAATTGACGCATGCATCAATTGTAACTGCGGTTTAAACTCCCCAGCATGCCTGCTATTGTC
TTCCCAATCCTCCCCCTTGCTGTCCTGCCCCACCCCACCCCCCAGAATGGAATGACACCTACTCAGACAA
TGCGATGCAATTTCCTCATTTTATTAGGAAAGGACAGTGAGAGTGGCACCTTCCAGGGTCAAGGAAGGCA
CGGGGGAGGGGCAAACAACAGATGGCTGGCAACTAGAAGGCACTAAAGTCGGATCCAGAGTCGCGGCCGC
TTTACTTGTACAGCTCGTCCATGCCGAGAGTGATCCCGGCGGCGGTCACGAACTCCAGCAGGACCATGTG
ATCGCGCTTCTCGTTGGGGTCTTTGCTCAGGGCGGACTGGGTGCTCAGGTAGTGGTTGTCGGGCAGCAGC
ACGGGGCCGTCGCCGATGGGGGTGTTCTGCTGGTAGTGGTCGGCGAGCTGCACGCTGCCGTCCTCGATGT
TGTGGCGGATCTTGAAGTTCACCTTGATGCCGTTCTTCTGCTTGTCGGCCATGATATAGACGTTGTGGCT
GTTGTAGTTGTACTCCAGCTTGTGCCCCAGGATGTTGCCGTCCTCCTTGAAGTCGATGCCCTTCAGCTCG
ATGCGGTTCACCAGGGTGTCGCCCTCGAACTTCACCTCGGCGCGGGTCTTGTAGTTGCCGTCGTCCTTGA
AGAAGATGGTGCGCTCCTGGACGTAGCCTTCGGGCATGGCGGACTTGAAGAAGTCGTGCTGCTTCATGTG
GTCGGGGTAGCGGCTGAAGCACTGCACGCCGTAGGTCAGGGTGGTCACGAGGGTGGGCCAGGGCACGGGC
AGCTTGCCGGTGGTGCAGATGAACTTCAGGGTCAGCTTGCCGTAGGTGGCATCGCCCTCGCCCTCGCCGG
ACACGCTGAACTTGTGGCCGTTTACGTCGCCGTCCAGCTCGACCAGGATGGGCACCACCCCGGTGAACAG
CTCCTCGCCCTTATTAACCCTAGAAAGATAATCATATTGTGACGTACGTTAAAGATAATCATGCGTAAAA
TTGACGCATGTCCGGAGCCGTAGATATCGGAAAGAAAGCGGCCGCTGCAGGTCGAGGGATCTCCATAAGA
GAAGAGGGACAGCTATGACTGGGAGTAGTCAGGAGAGGAGGAAAAATCTGGCTAGTAAAACATGTAAGGA
AAATTTTAGGGATGTTAAAGAAAAAAATAACACAAAACAAAATATAAAAAAAATCTAACCTCAAGTCAAG
GCTTTTCTATGGAATAAGGAATGGACAGCAGGGGGCTGTTTCATATACTGATGACCTCTTTATAGCCAAC
CTTTGTTCATGGCAGCCAGCATATGGGCATATGTTGCCAAACTCTAAACCAAATACTCATTCTGATGTTT
TAAATGATTTGCCCTCCCATATGTCCTTCCGAGTGAGAGACACAAAAAATTCCAACACACTATTGCAATG
AAAATAAATTTCCTTTATTAGCCAGAAGTCAGATGCTCAAGGGGCTTCATGATGTCCCCATAATTTTTGG
CAGAGGGAAAAAGATCTCAGTGGTATTTGTGAGCCAGGGCATTGGCCACACCAGCCACCACCTTCTGATA
GGCAGCCTGCACCTGAGGAGTGAATTAGAAGCTTTGAGCAAAAGGCCAGCAAAAGGCCAGGAACCGTAAA
AAGGCCGCGTTGCTGGCGTTTTTCCATAGGCTCCGCCCCCCTGACGAGCATCACAAAAATCGACGCTCAA
GTCAGAGGTGGCGAAACCCGACAGGACTATAAAGATACCAGGCGTTTCCCCCTGGAAGCTCCCTCGTGCG
CTCTCCTGTTCCGACCCTGCCGCTTACCGGATACCTGTCCGCCTTTCTCCCTTCGGGAAGCGTGGCGCTT
TCTCATAGCTCACGCTGTAGGTATCTCAGTTCGGTGTAGGTCGTTCGCTCCAAGCTGGGCTGTGTGCACG
AACCCCCCGTTCAGCCCGACCGCTGCGCCTTATCCGGTAACTATCGTCTTGAGTCCAACCCGGTAAGACA
CGACTTATCGCCACTGGCAGCAGCCACTGGTAACAGGATTAGCAGAGCGAGGTATGTAGGCGGTGCTACA
GAGTTCTTGAAGTGGTGGCCTAACTACGGCTACACTAGAAGAACAGTATTTGGTATCTGCGCTCTGCTGA
AGCCAGTTACCTTCGGAAAAAGAGTTGGTAGCTCTTGATCCGGCAAACAAACCACCGCTGGTAGCGGTGG
TTTTTTTGTTTGCAAGCAGCAGATTACGCGCAGAAAAAAAGGATCTCAAGAAGATCCTTTGATCTTTTCT
ACGGGGTCTGACGCTCAGTGGAACGAAAACTCACGTTAAGGGATTTTGGTCATGAGATTATCAAAAAGGA
TCTTCACCTAGATCCTTTTAAATTAAAAATGAAGTTTTAAATCAATCTAAAGTATATATGAGTAAACTTG
GTCTGACAGTTACCAATGCTTAATCAGTGAGGCACCTATCTCAGCGATCTGTCTATTTCGTTCATCCATA
GTTGCCTGACTCCCCGTCGTGTAGATAACTACGATACGGGAGGGCTTACCATCTGGCCCCAGTGCTGCAA
TGATACCGCGAGACCCACGCTCACCGGCTCCAGATTTATCAGCAATAAACCAGCCAGCCGGAAGGGCCGA
GCGCAGAAGTGGTCCTGCAACTTTATCCGCCTCCATCCAGTCTATTAATTGTTGCCGGGAAGCTAGAGTA
AGTAGTTCGCCAGTTAATAGTTTGCGCAACGTTGTTGCCATTGCTACAGGCATCGTGGTGTCACGCTCGT
CGTTTGGTATGGCTTCATTCAGCTCCGGTTCCCAACGATCAAGGCGAGTTACATGATCCCCCATGTTGTG
CAAAAAAGCGGTTAGCTCCTTCGGTCCTCCGATCGTTGTCAGAAGTAAGTTGGCCGCAGTGTTATCACTC
ATGGTTATGGCAGCACTGCATAATTCTCTTACTGTCATGCCATCCGTAAGATGCTTTTCTGTGACTGGTG
AGTACTCAACCAAGTCATTCTGAGAATAGTGTATGCGGCGACCGAGTTGCTCTTGCCCGGCGTCAATACG
GGATAATACCGCGCCACATAGCAGAACTTTAAAAGTGCTCATCATTGGAAAACGTTCTTCGGGGCGAAAA
CTCTCAAGGATCTTACCGCTGTTGAGATCCAGTTCGATGTAACCCACTCGTGCACCCAACTGATCTTCAG
CATCTTTTACTTTCACCAGCGTTTCTGGGTGAGCAAAAACAGGAAGGCAAAATGCCGCAAAAAAGGGAAT
AAGGGCGACACGGAAATGTTGAATACTCATACTCTTCCTTTTTCAATATTATTGAAGCATTTATCAGGGT
TATTGTCTCATGAGCGGATACATATTTGAATGTATTTAGAAAAATAAACAAATAGGGGTTCCGCGCACAT
TTCCCCGAAAAGTGCCACCTGACGTCCCAATGATATCATTTAAATGTC
